>Addgene plasmid #204299 | pJAT43 | addgene full sequence | sequence record 406188 | Addgene NGS Result
CACACCACAGAAGTAAGGTTCCTTCACAAAGATCCTCTAGAGGTACCCTTACCGGTTAATTGGTGCCAGG
ACGCGCCGCCGCTTCGACTCAACGGTGCGGCGACCACCCACGCCACGTTTACGGCCGGCACCGGCGGCAC
GGCCAGTCTGACTCGGAGGGGAATAGACCACGTTGGAGTTGGCTTTCGACATGTCCAGGTAAATTCCGCT
AATGTTACTTGCCGTTGTTTCGTCCTCGGAGTCGGACATTTCGATAGGTATCTCTTCGCTTTGCGACGAA
TCCGAATCTATCTTCTCAATCTCATTATCATCGTTGGCATGTTCGCTGGCACGCAACTTTCGGCCCTCGC
TTGGGGAGGCTTTTCCCATACTAAGTATTGGAATCCTGACGGGACTGCTCGGCTCTTCGCTTCCCTTGGA
GCCGCTCAAGGTGACGGACTCTGTCTTAAGGAACGTACGTGCGTACAATGTGGAGTTCTGATATCGCCGG
CATGCGTTCTTCGAATGATATCGCTTCAGAAATATCAGAACATCCTTGCTCACAATTTTGGCCCACTCGC
CGTAGCTTTCACAAATCTCTGTATCCTCCTTCTCATTAAGTGGGTCCATAATACCGTCAAACAGATCATT
AATGTCCTTCTCCAGACCCAAGCCCACGATGTGGCCCTCTTCATTTCGAACGCAGTAGCCAGCCAGGAAT
CCGAACAGTGGCTGTGGCAAATCTCGACCACCGTGGGTGTAGCCCAGTCGCGCACCGGACTCGCGTTGAT
TCTGGGAGGAGCTCCAGTTGCCCAGGGAGTTGGCCCAGGAATCCAGTTCATTCTTGTGCAGAAAGCTGTT
CATCAGATGCCGGCCCAGATGGGACTTGGGGCCGTGCTTTATTGCGAAAATAGGCGAAGCTGGAAACTTC
CTAAAGAAACGGTTGTAATCAATGACCATGGAATCTCGGAAAAGCTGCCACTTCTGCTCCGATACTTGAT
CCGAAAGACGCGACTTTGGGGTAGGCTGGCATGTGCGGAAGAAATCGTGCAAGGCCAGGAACAGATCGAA
TCGATTCTCGCGGATGGGAAAGAAGAAAATGTTCCTCGACTTGCGTGTCTTAGTCTGTTTGACCTCAGCC
TGCAGCAGGTATCCGACGAATTTGTTTTTCACAATCTTAAATGTGGAGGGATCAACGTTCATCAGGTCAT
TGTTCCTACAGCAGTTGAAAAATGTCATCAACAGGATGAAAGTCAGCACCGTCTTTTGGCGATCCGTGTT
CGTTTGTGTCTCAATACTATCCAACGTGTTCAAGATGAATTTGAAAATCGATTCGTCTGTCTCGGTGCTA
TGAAACAAGTTATCCACCTCGCGGTCCACCTCTTTCTTCCGCCAGTTCTTCTGGCTGCCAAACGAGGGGC
CACGAAAGAGAGTCTTAAACGAGGTTGCCTCTTTATTCGACTTAATTTTGAATTTGTAGGGCTCGAAGGC
ATCGCTCAAGCCCCTGGACAGCTCATCACAGTCCTTCAAGTGATACACAAACGAGATAGTCGACGAACCC
ACGTCATACTGGAGGCCCTGCTTGATTGTTGTCTTATATTTGTTAAAGGTTGTCTTTTTAACTTCGGTCA
GCGCCTTGATTGCCTTAAGGATCGCCATGGTAATAATTCCACTCAGCTTGTCTCCGCAGAAGTTCTCGCC
CGCTTTCAAGCACTCCACGAACTTATGGTACAAAGTCGCTGGTTCATCATCAACAAGATCCATATACGAG
CTCATTTTGATTCTCGAGCCGCGGCCGCCTGAAGTAAAGGATAAGAATTAGGGTTAGTCGTTTCGGTGTG
CCTAGCCGCGGCCGCAGATCTATTCAGAGTTCTCTTCTTGTATTCAATAATTACTTCTTGGCAGATTTCA
GTAGTTGCAGTTGATTTACTTGGTTGCTGGTTACTTTTAATTGATTCACTTTAACTTGCACTTTACTGCA
GATTGTTTAGCTTGTTCAGCTGCGCTTGTTTATTTGCTTAGCTTTCGCTTAGCGACGTGTTCACTTTGCT
TGTTTGAATTGAATTGTCGCTCCGTAGACGAAGCGCCTCTATTTATACTCCGGCGCTCGACGTTTTTCGC
GAACATTCGAGGCGCGCTCTCTCGAACCAACGAGAGCAGTATGCCGTTCACTGTGTGACAGAGTGAGAGA
GCATTAGTGCAGAGAGGGAGAGACCCAAAAAGAAAAGAGAGAATAACGAATAACGGCCAGAGAAATTTCT
CGATTTTTCTTTCTGCCAAACAAATGACCTACCACAATAACCAGTTTGTTTTGGGATTCTAACGTCGTGT
TCGGCTTGTAAGTCTGGAAACGCGTATCGATAAGCTTTAAGATACATTGATGAGTTTGGACAAACCACAA
CTAGAATGCAGTGAAAAAAATGCTTTATTTGTGAAATTTGTGATGCTATTGCTTTATTTGTAACCATTAT
AAGCTGCAATAAACAAGTTAACAACAACAATTGCATTCATTTTATGTTTCAGGTTCAGGGGGAGGTGTGG
GAGGTTTTTTAAAGCAAGTAAAACCTCTACAAATGTGGTATGGCTGATTATGATCTAGAGTCGCGGCCGC
TTTACTTGTACAGCTCGTCCATGCCGAGAGTGATCCCGGCGGCGGTCACGAACTCCAGCAGGACCATGTG
ATCGCGCTTCTCGTTGGGGTCTTTGCTCAGGGCGGACTGGGTGCTCAGGTAGTGGTTGTCGGGCAGCAGC
ACGGGGCCGTCGCCGATGGGGGTGTTCTGCTGGTAGTGGTCGGCGAGCTGCACGCTGCCGTCCTCGATGT
TGTGGCGGATCTTGAAGTTCACCTTGATGCCGTTCTTCTGCTTGTCGGCCATGATATAGACGTTGTGGCT
GTTGTAGTTGTACTCCAGCTTGTGCCCCAGGATGTTGCCGTCCTCCTTGAAGTCGATGCCCTTCAGCTCG
ATGCGGTTCACCAGGGTGTCGCCCTCGAACTTCACCTCGGCGCGGGTCTTGTAGTTGCCGTCGTCCTTGA
AGAAGATGGTGCGCTCCTGGACGTAGCCTTCGGGCATGGCGGACTTGAAGAAGTCGTGCTGCTTCATGTG
GTCGGGGTAGCGGCTGAAGCACTGCACGCCGTAGGTCAGGGTGGTCACGAGGGTGGGCCAGGGCACGGGC
AGCTTGCCGGTGGTGCAGATGAACTTCAGGGTCAGCTTGCCGTAGGTGGCATCGCCCTCGCCCTCGCCGG
ACACGCTGAACTTGTGGCCGTTTACGTCGCCGTCCAGCTCGACCAGGATGGGCACCACCCCGGTGAACAG
CTCCTCGCCCTTGCTCACCATGGTGGCGACCGGTGGATCCCGGGCCCGCGGTACCGTCGACTCTAGCGGT
ACCCCGATTGTTTAGCTTGTTCAGCTGCGCTTGTTTATTTGCTTAGCTTTCGCTTAGCGACGTGTTCACT
TTGCTTGTTTGAATTGAATTGTCGCTCCGTAGACGAAGCGCCTCTATTTATACTCCGGCGGTCGAGGGTC
ACTTGGTTGTTCACGATCTTGTCGCCGCCAGTGTCAACTTGCAACTGAAACAATATCCAACATGAACGTC
AATTTATACTGCCCTAATGGCGAACACGATAACAATATTTCTTTTATTATGCCCTCTAAAACCAACGCGG
TTATCGTTTATTTATTCAAATTAGATATAGAACATCCGCCGACATACAATGTTAATGCAAAAACGCGTTT
GGTGAGCGGATACGAAAACAGTCGGCCGATAAACATTAATCTGAGGTCGATAACACCGTCCTTGAACGGA
ACACGAGGAGCGTACGTGATCAGCTGCATTCGCGCGCCGCGCCTTTATCGAGATTTATTTGCATACAACA
AGTACACTGCGCCGTTGGGATTTGTGGTAACGCGCACACATGCAGAGCTGCAAGTGTGGCACATTTTGTC
TGTGCGCAAAACCTTTGAAGCCAAAAGTACGAGGTCCGTTACGGGCATGCTAGCGCACACGGACAATGGA
CCCGACAAATTCTACGCCAAGGATTTAATGATAATGTCGGGCAACGTATCCGTTCATTTTATCAATAACC
TACAAAAATGTCGCGCGCATCACAAAGACATCGACGCGCGTAGAATTCTACCCGTAAAGCGAGTTTAGTT
ATGAGCCATGTGCAAAACATGACATCAGCTTTTATTTTTATAACAAATGACATCATTTCTTGATTGTGTT
TTACACGTAGAATTCTACTCGTAAAGCGAGTTCAGTTTTGAAAAACAAATGACATCATCTTTTTGATTGT
GCTTTACAAGTAGAATTCTACCCGTAAATCAAGTTCGGTTTTGAAAAACAAATGAGTCATATTGTATGAT
ATCATATTGCAAAACAAATGACTCATCAATCGATCGTGCGTTACACGTAGAATTCTACTCGTAAAGCGAG
TTTATGAGCCGTGTGCAAAACATGACATCATCTCGATTTGAAAAACAAATGACATCATCCACTGATCGTG
CGTTACAAGTAGAATTCTACTCGTAAAGCCAGTTCGGTTATGAGCCGTGTGCAAAACATGACATCAGCTT
ATGACTCATACTTGATTGTGTTTTACGCGGGCGCGTAAGAGCTCGGTGCAAGCTGGACAACTTTGTATAG
AAAAGTTGAACGAGAAACGTAAAATGATATAAATATCAATATATTAAATTAGATTTTGCATAAAAAACAG
ACTACATAATACTGTAAAACACAACATATCCAGTCACTATGCGACGTGCAGACTGGCTGTGTATAAGGGA
GCCTGACATTATATTCCCCAGAACATCAGGTTAATGGCGTTTTTGATGTCATTTTCGCGGTGGCTGAGAT
CAGCCACTTCTTCCCCGATAACGGAAACCGGCACACTGGCCATATCGGTGGTCATCATGCGCCAGCTTTC
ATCCCCGATATGCACCACCGGGTAAAGTTCACGGGAGACTTTATCTGAGAGCAAGCGCGCAGACGCAAGT
GGAATAACCATGCGACGGCCCGGTGTATCGATAATATCACTCTGTACATCCACAAACAGACGATAACGGC
TCTCTCTTTTATAGGTGTAAACCTTAAACTGCATTTCACCAGCCCCTGTTCTCGTCAGCAAAAGAGCCGT
TCATTTCAATAAACCGGGCGACCTCAGCCATCCCTTCCTGATTTTCCGCTTTCCAGCGTTCGGCACGCAG
ACGACGGGCTTCATTCTGCATGGTTGTGCTTACCAGACCGGAGATATTGACATCATATATGCCTTGAGCA
ACTGATAGCTGTCGCTGTCAACTGTCACTGTAATACGCTGCTTCATAGCATACCTCTTTTTGACATACTT
CGGGTATACATATCAGTATATATTCTTATACCGCAAAAATCAGCGCGCAAATACGCATACTGTTATCTGG
CTTTTAGTAAGCCGGATCCATTACCAATGCTTAATCAGTGAGGCACCTATCTCAGCGATCTGTCTATTTC
GTTCATCCATAGTTGCCTGACTCCCCGTCGTGTAGATAACTACGATACGGGAGGGCTTACCATCTGGCCC
CAGTGCTGCAATGATACCGCGGGACCCACGCTCACCGGCTCCAGATTTATCAGCAATAAACCAGCCAGCC
GGAAGGGCCGAGCGCAGAAGTGGTCCTGCAACTTTATCCGCCTCCATCCAGTCTATTAATTGTTGCCGGG
AAGCTAGAGTAAGTAGTTCGCCAGTTAATAGTTTGCGCAACGTTGTTGCCATTGCTACAGGCATCGTGGT
GTCACGCTCGTCGTTTGGTATGGCTTCATTCAGCTCCGGTTCCCAACGATCAAGGCGAGTTACATGATCC
CCCATGTTGTGCAAAAAAGCGGTTAGCTCCTTCGGTCCTCCGATCGTTGTCAGAAGTAAGTTGGCCGCAG
TGTTATCACTCATGGTTATGGCAGCACTGCATAATTCTCTTACTGTCATGCCATCCGTAAGATGCTTTTC
TGTGACTGGTGAGTACTCAACCAAGTCATTCTGAGAATAGTGTATGCGGCGACCGAGTTGCTCTTGCCCG
GCGTCAATACGGGATAATACCGCGCCACATAGCAGAACTTTAAAAGTGCTCATCATTGGAAAACGTTCTT
CGGGGCGAAAACTCTCAAGGATCTTACCGCTGTTGAGATCCAGTTCGATGTAACCCACTCGTGCACCCAA
CTGATCTTCAGCATCTTTTACTTTCACCAGCGTTTCTGGGTGAGCAAAAACAGGAAGGCAAAATGCCGCA
AAAAAGGGAATAAGGGCGACACGGAAATGTTGAATACTCATACTCTTCCTTTTTCAATATTATTGAAGCA
TTTATCAGGGTTATTGTCTCATGAGCGGATACATATTTGAATGTATTTAGAAAAATAAACAAATAGGGGT
TCCGCGTAGCTCCTGAAAATCTCGACGGATCCTAACTCAAAATCCACACATTATACGAGCCGGAAGCATA
AAGTGTAAAGCCTGGGGTGCCTAATGCGGCCCATAGTGACTGGATATGTTGTGTTTTACAGTATTATGTA
GTCTGTTTTTTATGCAAAATCTAATTTAATATATTGATATTTATATCATTTTACGTTTCTCGTTCAACTT
TATTATACAAAGTTGAGGCCCCGACGTTAAATTGAAAATAGGTCTATATATACGAACTGAGTCTGGAAAA
AGAAGTTGAGAATTATAAAAAGTAGTGAGCACTGGCGCCCTCTCTGCTTGGCGAGCTAACCTTTTCGCCT
CTTGGCTGAGTAGGTGGCGTTTCATTCTACTCTGTAAAATTAATGTAGAATTGAAACACTATGGTCAAAA
AATACTTAGGGGCATAAGTTATAAAACGTATGAAATGAATTTTTATCAACCTGGGCTATTCAAAAATTTT
CGAATTATTTTATGTATTTTTTTTAATCGTTTTTCATTATAGGTTAAAATACACTTTAAAAGGAATTCTT
TCCTGTAAAATAAATATAAATAAATATGCTTTATTGACAGAAAATTTGATGTTTTTGTATTTGAGTAGGA
GCAATCACAGGTGAGCAAAAAACCCATATGTTCGGCTTGTCGATCGGATCCCCTCCGTACCAAGACTTCG
AATTCGGATCCCTCGAGCGATACACACTTCTATAGTGTCACCTAAATGCGTTTAAACCTTCCTGCAGGTG
ACGATTTCCTCGCTCACTGACTCGCTGCGCTCGGTCGTTCGGCTGCGGCGAGCGGTATCAGCTCACTCAA
AGGCGGTAATACGGTTATCCACAGAATCAGGGGATAACGCAGGAAAGAACATGTGAGCAAAAGGCCAGCA
AAAGGCCAGGAACCGTAAAAAGGCCGCGTTGCTGGCGTTTTTCCATAGGCTCCGCCCCCCTGACGAGCAT
CACAAAAATCGACGCTCAAGTCAGAGGTGGCGAAACCCGACAGGACTATAAAGATACCAGGCGTTTCCCC
CTGGAAGCTCCCTCGTGCGCTCTCCTGTTCCGACCCTGCCGCTTACCGGATACCTGTCCGCCTTTCTCCC
TTCGGGAAGCGTGGCGCTTTCTCATAGCTCACGCTGTAGGTATCTCAGTTCGGTGTAGGTCGTTCGCTCC
AAGCTGGGCTGTGTGCACGAACCCCCCGTTCAGCCCGACCGCTGCGCCTTATCCGGTAACTATCGTCTTG
AGTCCAACCCGGTAAGACACGACTTATCGCCACTGGCAGCAGCCACTGGTAACAGGATTAGCAGAGCGAG
GTATGTAGGCGGTGCTACAGAGTTCTTGAAGTGGTGGCCTAACTACGGCTACACTAGAAGGACAGTATTT
GGTATCTGCGCTCTGCTGAAGCCAGTTACCTTCGGAAAAAGAGTTGGTAGCTCTTGATCCGGCAAACAAA
CCACCGCTGGTAGCGGTGGTTTTTTTGTTTGCAAGCAGCAGATTACGCGCAGAAAAAAAGGATCTCAAGA
AGATCCTTTGATCTTTTCTACGGGGTCTGACGCTCAGTGGAACGAAAACTCACGTTAAGGGATTTTGGTC
ATGCATGATATATCTCCCAATTTGTGTAGGGCTTATTATGCACGCTTAAAAATAATAAAAGCAGACTTGA
CCTGATAGTTTGGCTGTGAGCAATTATGTGCTTAGTGCATCTAACGCTTGAGTTAAGCCGCGCCGCGAAG
CGGCGTCGGCTTGAACGAATTTCTAGCTAGACATTATTTGCCGACTACCTTGGTGATCTCGCCTTTCACG
TAGTGGACAAATTCTTCCAACTGATCTGCGCGCGAGGCCAAGCGATCTTCTTCTTGTCCAAGATAAGCCT
GTCTAGCTTCAAGTATGACGGGCTGATACTGGGCCGGCAGGCGCTCCATTGCCCAGTCGGCAGCGACATC
CTTCGGCGCGATTTTGCCGGTTACTGCGCTGTACCAAATGCGGGACAACGTAAGCACTACATTTCGCTCA
TCGCCAGCCCAGTCGGGCGGCGAGTTCCATAGCGTTAAGGTTTCATTTAGCGCCTCAAATAGATCCTGTT
CAGGAACCGGATCAAAGAGTTCCTCCGCCGCTGGACCTACCAAGGCAACGCTATGTTCTCTTGCTTTTGT
CAGCAAGATAGCCAGATCAATGTCGATCGTGGCTGGCTCGAAGATACCTGCAAGAATGTCATTGCGCTGC
CATTCTCCAAATTGCAGTTCGCGCTTAGCTGGATAACGCCACGGAATGATGTCGTCGTGCACAACAATGG
TGACTTCTACAGCGCGGAGAATCTCGCTCTCTCCAGGGGAAGCCGAAGTTTCCAAAAGGTCGTTGATCAA
AGCTCGCCGCGTTGTTTCATCAAGCCTTACGGTCACCGTAACCAGCAAATCAATATCACTGTGTGGCTTC
AGGCCGCCATCCACTGCGGAGCCGTACAAATGTACGGCCAGCAACGTCGGTTCGAGATGGCGCTCGATGA
CGCCAACTACCTCTGATAGTTGAGTCGATACTTCGGCGATCACCGCTTCCCCCATGATGTTTAACTTTGT
TTTAGGGCGACTGCCCTGCTGCGTAACATCGTTGCTGCTCCATAACATCAAACATCGACCCACGGCGTAA
CGCGCTTGCTGCTTGGATGCCCGAGGCATAGACTGTACCCCAAAAAAACAGTCATAACAAGCCATGAAAA
CCGCCACTGCGCCGTTACCACCGCTGCGTTCGGTCAAGGTTCTGGACCAGTTGCGTGAGCGCATACGCTA
CTTGCATTACAGCTTACGAACCGAACAGGCTTATGTCCACTGGGTTCGTGCCCGAATTGATCACAGGCAG
CAACGCTCTGTCATCGTTACAATCAACATGCTACCCTCCGCGAGATCATCCGTGTTTCAAACCCGGCAGC
TTAGTTGCCGTTCTTCCGAATAGCATCGGTAACATGAGCAAAGTCTGCCGCCTTACAACGGCTCTCCCGC
TGACGCGCCCGCGAAATTAATACGACTCACTATAGGGAGACTCACATGCGGCCGCCTCGAGAATTCTGAC
GTCTTAATTAAGAAGTCTACAGGAATGGGCATCTAGATGCACCATTATGTTCCGGAGGCAACTTTGTATT
AAAAAGTTGAACGAGAAACGTAAAATGATATAAATATCAATATATTAAATTAGATTTTGCATAAAAAACA
GACTACATAATACTGTAAAACACAACATATCCAGTCACTATGCGACGTGCAGACTGGCTGTGTATAAGGG
AGCCTGACATTTATTTGTTAACTGTTAATTGTCCTTGTTCAAGGATGCTGTCTTTGACAACAGATGTTTT
CTTGCCTTTGATGTTCAGCAGGAAGCTTGGCGCAAACGTTGATTGTTTGTCTGCGTAGAATCCTCTGTTT
GTCATATAGCTTGTAATCACGACATTGTTTCCTTTCGCTTGAGGTACAGCGAAGTGTGAGTAAGTAAAGG
TTACATCGTTAGGATCAAGATCCATTTTTAACACAAGGCCAGTTTTGTTCAGCGGCTTGTATGGGCCAGT
TAAAGAATTAGAAACATAACCAAGCATGTAAATATCGTTAGACGTAATGCCGTCAATCGTCATTTTTGAT
CCGCGGGAGTCAGTGAACAGGTACCATTTGCCGTTCATTTTAAAGACGTTCGCGCGTTCAATTTCATCTG
TTACTGTGTTAGATGCAATCAGCGGTTTCATCACTTTTTTCAGTGTGTAATCATCGTTTAGCTCAATCAT
ACCGAGAGCGCCGTTTGCTAACTCAGCCGTGCGTTTTTTATCGCTTTGCAGAAGTTTTTGACTTTCTTGA
CGGAAGAATGATGTGCTTTTGCCATAGTATGCTTTGTTAAATAAAGATTCTTCGCCTTGGTAGCCATCTT
CAGTTCCAGTGTTTGCTTCAAATACTAAGTATTTGTGGCCTTTATCTTCTACGTAGTGAGGATCTCTCAG
CGTATGGTTGTCGCCTGAGCTGTAGTTGCCTTCATCGATGAACTGCTGTACATTTTGATACGTTTTTCCG
TCACCGTCAAAGATTGATTTATAATCCTCTACACCGTTGATGTTCAAAGAGCTGTCTGATGCTGATACGT
TAACTTGTGCAGTTGTCAGTGTTTGTTTGCCGTAATGTTTACCGGAGAAATCAGTGTAGAATAAACGGAT
TTTTCCGTCAGATGTAAATGTGGCTGAACCTGACCATTCTTGTGTTTGGTCTTTTAGGATAGAATCATTT
GCATCGAATTTGTCGCTGTCTTTAAAGACGCGGCCAGCGTTTTTCCAGCTGTCAATAGAAGTTTCGCCGA
CTTTTTGATAGAACATGTAAATCGATGTGTCATCCGCATTTTTAGGATCTCCGGCTAATGCAAAGACGAT
GTGGTAGCCGTGATAGTTTGCGACAGTGCCGTCAGCGTTTTGTAATGGCCAGCTGTCCCAAACGTCCAGG
CCTTTTGCAGAAGAGATATTTTTAATTGTGGACGAATCGAATTCAGGAACTTGATATTTTTCATTTTTTT
GCTGTTCAGGGATTTGCAGCATATCATGGCGTGTAATATGGGAAATGCCGTATGTTTCCTTATATGGCTT
TTGGTTCGTTTCTTTCGCAAACGCTTGAGTTGCGCCTCCTGCCAGCAGTGCGGTAGTAAAGGTTAATACT
GTTGCTTGTTTTGCAAACTTTTTGATGTTCATCGTTCATGTCTCCTTTTTTATGTACTGTGTTAGCGGTC
TGCTTCTTCCAGCCCTCCTGTTTGAAGATGGCAAGTTAGTTACGCACAATAAAAAAAGACCTAAAATATG
TAAGGGGTGACGCCAAAGTATACACTTTGCCCTTTACACATTTTAGGTCTTGCCTGCTTTATCAGTAACA
AACCCGCGCGATTTACTTTTCGACCTCATTCTATTAGACTCTCGTTTGGATTGCAACTGGTCTATTTTCC
TCTTTTGTTTGATAGAAAATCATAAAAGGATTTGCAGACTACGGGCCTAAAGAACTAAAAAATCTATCTG
TTTCTTTTCATTCTCTGTATTTTTTATAGTTTCTGTTGCATGGGCATAAAGTTGCCTTTTTAATCACAAT
TCAGAAAATATCATAATATCTCATTTCACTAAATAATAGTGAACGGCAGGTATATGTGCCACGCGTTTAC
GCCCCGCCCTGCCACTCATCGCAGTACTGTTGTAATTCATTAAGCATTCTGCCGACATGGAAGCCATCAC
AAACGGCATGATGAACCTGAATCGCCAGCGGCATCAGCACCTTGTCGCCTTGCGTATAATATTTGCCCAT
GGTGAAAACGGGGGCGAAGAAGTTGTCCATATTGGCCACGTTTAAATCAAAACTGGTGAAACTCACCCAG
GGATTGGCTGACACGAAAAACATATTCTCAATAAACCCTTTAGGGAAATAGGCCAGGTTTTCACCGTAAC
ACGCCACATCTTGCGAATATATGTGTAGAAACTGCCGGAAATCGTCGTGGTATTCACTCCAGAGCGATGA
AAACGTTTCAGTTTGCTCATGGAAAACGGTGTAACAAGGGTGAACACTATCCCATATCACCAGCTCACCG
TCTTTCATTGCCATACGGAATTCCGGATGAGCATTCATCAGGCGGGCAAGAATGTGAATAAAGGCCGGAT
AAAACTTGTGCTTATTTTTCTTTACGGTCTTTAAAAAGGCCGTAATATCCAGCTGAACGGTCTGGTTATA
GGTACATTGAGCAACTGACTGAAATGCCTCAAAATGTTCTTTACGATGCCATTGGGATATATCAACGGTG
GTATATCCAGTGATTTTTTTCTCCATTTTAGCTTCCTTAGCTCCTGAAAATCTCGACGGATCCTAACTCA
AAATCCACACATTATACGAGCCGGAAGCATAAAGTGTAAAGCCTGGGGTGCCTAATGCGGCCCATAGTGA
CTGGATATGTTGTGTTTTACAGTATTATGTAGTCTGTTTTTTATGCAAAATCTAATTTAATATATTGATA
TTTATATCATTTTACGTTTCTCGTTCAACTTTTGTATACAAAGTTGAAATAGGCGTATCACGAGGCCCTT
TCGTCTTCAAGAATTCGTTTAAACGGCCGGCCAGATCGATCCAGACATGATAAGATACATTGATGAGTTT
GGACAAACCACAACTAGAATGCAGTGAAAAAAATGCTTTATTTGTGAAATTTGTGATGCTATTGCTTTAT
TTGTAACCATTATAAGCTGCAATAAACAAGTTAACAACAACAATTGCATTCATTTTATGTTTCAGGTTCA
GGGGGAGGTGTGGGAGGTTTTTTAAAGCAAGTAAAACCTCTACAAATGTGGTATGGCTGATTATGATCTC
TAGTCAAGGCACTATACATCAAATATTTTTCCATAATTTTCTTGTATAGCAGTGCAGCTTTTTCCTTTGT
GGTGTAAATAGCAAAGCAAGCAAGAGTTCTATTACTAAACACAGCATGACTCAAAAAACTTAGCAATTCT
GAAGGAAAGTCCTTGGGGTCTTCTACCTTTCTCTTCTTTTTTGGAGGAGTAGAATGTTGAGAGTCAGCAG
TAGCCTCATCATCACTAGATGGCATTTCTTCTGAGCAAAACAGGTTTTCCTCATTAAAGGCATTCCACCA
CTGCTCCCATTCATCAGTTCCATAGGTTGGAATCTAAAATACACAAACAATTAGAATCAGTAGTTTAACA
CATTATACACTTAAAAATTTTATATTTACCTTAGAGCTTTAAATCTCTGTAGGTAGTTTGTCCAATTATG
T
Features (pLannotate 1.2.2; 40 found; start..end, strand, type, name):
     52..1755    -  CDS            A: FLP_ZYGBI - Protein inferred from homology: Swiss-Prot protein existence level 3. Catalyzes the recombination between the large inverted repetitions of the plasmid. From Zygosaccharomyces bisporus.
   1779..1825    -  intron         Mhc intron (fragment): modified Drosophila myosin heavy chain intron 16 (Pfeiffer et al., 2010)
   1845..2083    -  promoter       hsp70 promoter: Drosophila melanogaster hsp70Bb promoter
   2348..2469    -  polyA_signal   SV40 poly(A) signal: SV40 polyadenylation signal
   2492..2575    -  CDS            large T antigen (fragment): large T antigen from SV40 (simian virus 40)
   2592..3311    -  CDS            EGFP: the original enhanced GFP (Yang et al., 1996) mammalian codon-optimized
   3319..3352    -  misc_feature   MCS (fragment): multiple cloning site
   3366..3488    -  promoter       hsp70 promoter (fragment): Drosophila melanogaster hsp70Bb promoter
   3502..4093    -  promoter       IE1 promoter: promoter of the ie1 gene from the baculovirus Autographa californica
   4097..4579    -  enhancer       hr5 enhancer: Autographa californica hr5; baculovirus early transcription enhancer
   4608..4628    +  protein_bind   attB4: mutant version of attB; core recombination site for the Gateway® BP reaction BP Clonase™
   4622..4731    +  protein_bind   attR2 (fragment): mutant version of attR; recombination site for the Gateway® LR reaction LR Clonase™
   4772..5074    -  CDS            ccdB: CCDB_ECOLI - Also known as G, letB, letD. Experimental evidence at protein level: Swiss-Prot protein existence level 1. Toxic component of a type II toxin-antitoxin (TA) system, functioning in plasmid maintainence. Responsible for the post- segregational killing (PSK) of plasmid-free cells, also referred to as a plasmid addiction system. Half-life of over 2 hours. Cell killing by CcdB is accompanied by filamentation, defects in chromosome and plasmid segregation, defects in cell division, formation of anucleate cells, decreased DNA synthesis and plasmid loss. Interferes with the activity of DN
   5079..5237    -  CDS            ccdA (fragment): CCDA_ECO57 - Also known as H, letA. Experimental evidence at protein level: Swiss-Prot protein existence level 1. Antitoxin component of a type II toxin-antitoxin (TA) system which inhibits the post-segregational killing (PSK) of plasmid-free cells, also referred to as a plasmid addiction system. Binds to and blocks the activity of CcdB; will also remove bound CcdB protein from the CcdB-GyrA complex by forming a CcdA-CcdB complex, a process termed rejuvenation. Functions as a transcriptional corepressor for the ccdAB operon, repression also requires CcdB (By similarity). From Escherichia coli
   5328..5410    -  intron         PDK intron (fragment): pdk; modified pyruvate orthophosphate dikinase intron from Flaveria trinervia 3.0
   5411..6271    -  CDS            AmpR: β-lactamase; bla; confers resistance to ampicillin, carbenicillin, and related antibiotics
   6272..6376    -  promoter       AmpR promoter: bla
   6378..6395    -  promoter       cat promoter (fragment): promoter of the E. coli cat gene encoding chloramphenicol acetyltransferase
   6419..6449    -  promoter       lac UV5 promoter: E. coli lac promoter with an "up" mutation
   6472..6595    -  protein_bind   attR3: mutant version of attR; recombination site for the Gateway® LR reaction LR Clonase™
   6602..7022    -  promoter       dU6-3 promoter: RNA polymerase III promoter for Drosophila U6-3 snRNA (Port et al., 2014)
   7099..7117    -  promoter       SP6 promoter: promoter for bacteriophage SP6 RNA polymerase
   7320..7908    -  rep_origin     ori: high-copy-number ColE1/pMB1/pBR322/pUC origin of replication
   8154..8941    -  CDS            SmR (fragment): aminoglycoside adenylyltransferase (Murphy, 1985); aadA; confers resistance to spectinomycin and streptomycin
   8952..9008    -  CDS            GmR (fragment): gentamycin acetyltransferase; aacC1; confers resistance to gentamycin
   9184..9207    -  promoter       Pc promoter (fragment): intI1 (promoter lies within the coding sequence); class 1 integron promoter
   9398..9416    +  promoter       T7 promoter: promoter for bacteriophage T7 RNA polymerase
   9509..9632    +  protein_bind   attR6: mutant version of attR; recombination site for the Gateway® LR reaction LR Clonase™
   9671..11092   -  CDS            SacB: secreted levansucrase that renders bacterial growth sensitive to sucrose; Bacillus subtilis sacB; negative selection marker
  11093..11538   -  promoter       sacB promoter: sacR; sacB promoter and control region
  11550..12206   -  CDS            cat: CAT_ECOLX - Experimental evidence at protein level: Swiss-Prot protein existence level 1. This enzyme is an effector of chloramphenicol resistance in bacteria. From Escherichia coli. This protein is used as a marker in many commonly used cloning vectors, such as pACYC184.
  12207..12236   -  promoter       cat promoter (fragment): promoter of the E. coli cat gene encoding chloramphenicol acetyltransferase
  12260..12290   -  promoter       lac UV5 promoter: E. coli lac promoter with an "up" mutation
  12313..12436   -  protein_bind   attR5: mutant version of attR; recombination site for the Gateway® LR reaction LR Clonase™
  12498..12632   -  polyA_signal   SV40 poly(A) signal: SV40 polyadenylation signal
  12655..12738   -  CDS            large T antigen (fragment): large T antigen from SV40 (simian virus 40)
  12763..12897   -  CDS            LT_POVHA (fragment): Protein inferred from homology: Swiss-Prot protein existence level 3. Isoform large T antigen is a key early protein essential for both driving viral replication and inducing cellular transformation. Plays a role in viral genome replication by driving entry of quiescent cells into the cell cycle and by autoregulating the synthesis of viral early mRNA. Displays highly oncogenic activities by corrupting the host cellular checkpoint mechanisms that guard cell division and the transcription, replication, and repair of DNA. Participates in the modulation of cellular gene expression preceeding viral
  12904..12924   -  CDS            SV40 NLS: nuclear localization signal of SV40 (simian virus 40) large T antigen
  13054..13119   -  intron         small t intron: SV40 (simian virus 40) small t antigen intron
  13121..34      -  CDS            small t antigen (fragment) (across the origin): SV40 (simian virus 40) small t antigen
