[The description below was written by a language model from this plasmid's Addgene catalogue record and pLannotate feature annotations shown in this document.]
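Description:
pJAT43 is a member of the Janelia Atalanta plasmid series, a Gateway-compatible donor platform for CRISPR/Cas9-mediated homology-directed repair in Drosophila. The backbone carries a high-copy ColE1/pUC-type origin and a spectinomycin resistance gene (aadA). Because the plasmid contains ccdB, it is propagated in a ccdB-tolerant E. coli strain. Two Gateway cassettes flank the payload. One is bounded by attR3 and attR4 and holds ampicillin resistance plus ccdB. The other is bounded by attR5 and attR6 and holds chloramphenicol resistance plus sacB, which confers sucrose sensitivity. The automated annotation labels the attR4 site as attB4/attR2 fragments. In this design the cassettes are the positions where homology arms are introduced by LR recombination, with ccdB and SacB providing counter-selection against unrecombined plasmid. A Drosophila dU6-3 RNA polymerase III promoter lies immediately next to the attR3 cassette. This placement is consistent with guide RNA expression once that cassette is replaced, although the record does not spell this out.

The payload between the cassettes has two transcription units. The marker is EGFP driven by the baculovirus hr5 enhancer and ie1 promoter, with an hsp70 promoter fragment upstream of the coding sequence and an SV40 polyadenylation signal. According to the depositor, it labels integrants with fluorescence in the abdomen and mouthparts. The cargo is B3 recombinase under the Drosophila hsp70 promoter, with a myosin heavy chain intron fragment and SV40 small t intron/poly(A) sequences. B3 is annotated by homology as a Zygosaccharomyces bisporus FLP-family site-specific recombinase. After homology arms are added, the construct is used to knock a heat-shock-inducible B3 source into a chosen genomic locus, and integrants are scored visually by EGFP.
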