Addgene plasmid #204299: pJAT43
Purpose: For introducing heat shock inducble B3 recombinase. HDR integrant marked with ie1-EGFP, expressed in abdomen and mouthparts.
Depositing lab: David Stern. Publication: The Janelia Atalanta plasmids provide a simple and efficient CRISPR/Cas9-mediated homology directed repair platform for Drosophila. Stern D, Kim E, Behrman E. bioRxiv 2023.06.17.545412 10.1101/2023.06.17.545412.
Backbone
  Vector backbone: Janelia Atalanta cloning plasmid
  Vector type: CRISPR
  Selectable markers: ccdB, SacB
Growth in bacteria
  Bacterial resistance: Spectinomycin, 50 μg/mL
  Growth temperature: 37°C
  Growth strain: ccdB Survival
  Growth instructions: Spectinomycin is in the backbone. Chlor and Amp are in the Gateway cloning arms. The plasmids can be maintained on any single of these antibiotics. Depositor typically grows them in Amp or Spec.
  Copy number: High Copy
Gene/Insert
  Gene/Insert name: ie1-EGFP (alt name: pJAT43{dU6-3-attR3-Amp-ccdB-attR4-ie1-EGFP-HS-B3-attR5-Chlor-SacB-attR6})
  Species: Synthetic
  Promoter: ie1
  Cloning method: Unknown
Terms and licenses: Academic/Nonprofit Terms; Industry Terms: Not Available to Industry
Depositor comments: Please visit https://www.biorxiv.org/content/10.1101/2023.06.17.545412v1 for bioRxiv preprint.
How to cite: pJAT43 was a gift from David Stern (Addgene plasmid # 204299 ; http://n2t.net/addgene:204299 ; RRID:Addgene_204299)
